>Addgene plasmid #188900 | pHR-UCOE-SFFV-EGFP | addgene full sequence | sequence record 374830 | Addgene NGS Result
ATCTAGAATTAATTCCGTGTATTCTATAGTGTCACCTAAATCGTATGTGTATGATACATAAGGTTATGTA
TTAATTGTAGCCGCGTTCTAACGACAATATGTACAAGCCTAATTGTGTAGCATCTGGCTTACTGAAGCAG
ACCCTATCATCTCTCTCGTAAACTGCCGTCAGAGTCGGTTTGGTTGGACGAACCTTCTGAGTTTCTGGTA
ACGCCGTCCCGCACCCGGAAATGGTCAGCGAACCAATCAGCAGGGTCATCGCTAGCCAGATCCTCTACGC
CGGACGCATCGTGGCCGGCATCACCGGCGCCACAGGTGCGGTTGCTGGCGCCTATATCGCCGACATCACC
GATGGGGAAGATCGGGCTCGCCACTTCGGGCTCATGAGCGCTTGTTTCGGCGTGGGTATGGTGGCAGGCC
CCGTGGCCGGGGGACTGTTGGGCGCCATCTCCTTGCATGCACCATTCCTTGCGGCGGCGGTGCTCAACGG
CCTCAACCTACTACTGGGCTGCTTCCTAATGCAGGAGTCGCATAAGGGAGAGCGTCGAATGGTGCACTCT
CAGTACAATCTGCTCTGATGCCGCATAGTTAAGCCAGCCCCGACACCCGCCAACACCCGCTGACGCGCCC
TGACGGGCTTGTCTGCTCCCGGCATCCGCTTACAGACAAGCTGTGACCGTCTCCGGGAGCTGCATGTGTC
AGAGGTTTTCACCGTCATCACCGAAACGCGCGAGACGAAAGGGCCTCGTGATACGCCTATTTTTATAGGT
TAATGTCATGATAATAATGGTTTCTTAGACGTCAGGTGGCACTTTTCGGGGAAATGTGCGCGGAACCCCT
ATTTGTTTATTTTTCTAAATACATTCAAATATGTATCCGCTCATGAGACAATAACCCTGATAAATGCTTC
AATAATATTGAAAAAGGAAGAGTATGAGTATTCAACATTTCCGTGTCGCCCTTATTCCCTTTTTTGCGGC
ATTTTGCCTTCCTGTTTTTGCTCACCCAGAAACGCTGGTGAAAGTAAAAGATGCTGAAGATCAGTTGGGT
GCACGAGTGGGTTACATCGAACTGGATCTCAACAGCGGTAAGATCCTTGAGAGTTTTCGCCCCGAAGAAC
GTTTTCCAATGATGAGCACTTTTAAAGTTCTGCTATGTGGCGCGGTATTATCCCGTATTGACGCCGGGCA
AGAGCAACTCGGTCGCCGCATACACTATTCTCAGAATGACTTGGTTGAGTACTCACCAGTCACAGAAAAG
CATCTTACGGATGGCATGACAGTAAGAGAATTATGCAGTGCTGCCATAACCATGAGTGATAACACTGCGG
CCAACTTACTTCTGACAACGATCGGAGGACCGAAGGAGCTAACCGCTTTTTTGCACAACATGGGGGATCA
TGTAACTCGCCTTGATCGTTGGGAACCGGAGCTGAATGAAGCCATACCAAACGACGAGCGTGACACCACG
ATGCCTGTAGCAATGGCAACAACGTTGCGCAAACTATTAACTGGCGAACTACTTACTCTAGCTTCCCGGC
AACAATTAATAGACTGGATGGAGGCGGATAAAGTTGCAGGACCACTTCTGCGCTCGGCCCTTCCGGCTGG
CTGGTTTATTGCTGATAAATCTGGAGCCGGTGAGCGTGGGTCTCGCGGTATCATTGCAGCACTGGGGCCA
GATGGTAAGCCCTCCCGTATCGTAGTTATCTACACGACGGGGAGTCAGGCAACTATGGATGAACGAAATA
GACAGATCGCTGAGATAGGTGCCTCACTGATTAAGCATTGGTAACTGTCAGACCAAGTTTACTCATATAT
ACTTTAGATTGATTTAAAACTTCATTTTTAATTTAAAAGGATCTAGGTGAAGATCCTTTTTGATAATCTC
ATGACCAAAATCCCTTAACGTGAGTTTTCGTTCCACTGAGCGTCAGACCCCGTAGAAAAGATCAAAGGAT
CTTCTTGAGATCCTTTTTTTCTGCGCGTAATCTGCTGCTTGCAAACAAAAAAACCACCGCTACCAGCGGT
GGTTTGTTTGCCGGATCAAGAGCTACCAACTCTTTTTCCGAAGGTAACTGGCTTCAGCAGAGCGCAGATA
CCAAATACTGTTCTTCTAGTGTAGCCGTAGTTAGGCCACCACTTCAAGAACTCTGTAGCACCGCCTACAT
ACCTCGCTCTGCTAATCCTGTTACCAGTGGCTGCTGCCAGTGGCGATAAGTCGTGTCTTACCGGGTTGGA
CTCAAGACGATAGTTACCGGATAAGGCGCAGCGGTCGGGCTGAACGGGGGGTTCGTGCACACAGCCCAGC
TTGGAGCGAACGACCTACACCGAACTGAGATACCTACAGCGTGAGCTATGAGAAAGCGCCACGCTTCCCG
AAGGGAGAAAGGCGGACAGGTATCCGGTAAGCGGCAGGGTCGGAACAGGAGAGCGCACGAGGGAGCTTCC
AGGGGGAAACGCCTGGTATCTTTATAGTCCTGTCGGGTTTCGCCACCTCTGACTTGAGCGTCGATTTTTG
TGATGCTCGTCAGGGGGGCGGAGCCTATGGAAAAACGCCAGCAACGCGGCCTTTTTACGGTTCCTGGCCT
TTTGCTGGCCTTTTGCTCACATGTTCTTTCCTGCGTTATCCCCTGATTCTGTGGATAACCGTATTACCGC
CTTTGAGTGAGCTGATACCGCTCGCCGCAGCCGAACGACCGAGCGCAGCGAGTCAGTGAGCGAGGAAGCG
GAAGAGCGCCCAATACGCAAACCGCCTCTCCCCGCGCGTTGGCCGATTCATTAATGCAGCTGTGGAATGT
GTGTCAGTTAGGGTGTGGAAAGTCCCCAGGCTCCCCAGCAGGCAGAAGTATGCAAAGCATGCATCTCAAT
TAGTCAGCAACCAGGTGTGGAAAGTCCCCAGGCTCCCCAGCAGGCAGAAGTATGCAAAGCATGCATCTCA
ATTAGTCAGCAACCATAGTCCCGCCCCTAACTCCGCCCATCCCGCCCCTAACTCCGCCCAGTTCCGCCCA
TTCTCCGCCCCATGGCTGACTAATTTTTTTTATTTATGCAGAGGCCGAGGCCGCCTCGGCCTCTGAGCTA
TTCCAGAAGTAGTGAGGAGGCTTTTTTGGAGGCCTAGGCTTTTGCAAAAAGCTTGGACACAAGACAGGCT
TGCGAGATATGTTTGAGAATACCACTTTATCCCGCGTCAGGGAGAGGCAGTGCGTAAAAAGACGCGGACT
CATGTGAAATACTGGTTTTTAGTGCGCCAGATCTCTATAATCTCGCGCAACCTATTTTCCCCTCGAACAC
TTTTTAAGCCGTAGATAAACAGGCTGGGACACTTCACATGAGCGAAAAATACATCGTCACCTGGGACATG
TTGCAGATCCATGCACGTAAACTCGCAAGCCGACTGATGCCTTCTGAACAATGGAAAGGCATTATTGCCG
TAAGCCGTGGCGGTCTGTACCGGGTGCGTTACTGGCGCGTGAACTGGGTATTCGTCATGTCGATACCGTT
TGTATTTCCAGCTACGATCACGACAACCAGCGCGAGCTTAAAGTGCTGAAACGCGCAGAAGGCGATGGCG
AAGGCTTCATCGTTATTGATGACCTGGTGGATACCGGTGGTACTGCGGTTGCGATTCGTGAAATGTATCC
AAAAGCGCACTTTGTCACCATCTTCGCAAAACCGGCTGGTCGTCCGCTGGTTGATGACTATGTTGTTGAT
ATCCCGCAAGATACCTGGATTGAACAGCCGTGGGATATGGGCGTCGTATTCGTCCCGCCAATCTCCGGTC
GCTAATCTTTTCAACGCCTGGCACTGCCGGGCGTTGTTCTTTTTAACTTCAGGCGGGTTACAATAGTTTC
CAGTAAGTATTCTGGAGGCTGCATCCATGACACAGGCAAACCTGAGCGAAACCCTGTTCAAACCCCGCTT
TAAACATCCTGAAACCTCGACGCTAGTCCGCCGCTTTAATCACGGCGCACAACCGCCTGTGCAGTCGGCC
CTTGATGGTAAAACCATCCCTCACTGGTATCGCATGATTAACCGTCTGATGTGGATCTGGCGCGGCATTG
ACCCACGCGAAATCCTCGACGTCCAGGCACGTATTGTGATGAGCGATGCCGAACGTACCGACGATGATTT
ATACGATACGGTGATTGGCTACCGTGGCGGCAACTGGATTTATGAGTGGGCCCCGGATCTTTGTGAAGGA
ACCTTACTTCTGTGGTGTGACATAATTGGACAAACTACCTACAGAGATTTAAAGCTCTAAGGTAAATATA
AAATTTTTAAGTGTATAATGTGTTAAACTACTGATTCTAATTGTTTGTGTATTTTAGATTCCAACCTATG
GAACTGATGAATGGGAGCAGTGGTGGAATGCCTTTAATGAGGAAAACCTGTTTTGCTCAGAAGAAATGCC
ATCTAGTGATGATGAGGCTACTGCTGACTCTCAACATTCTACTCCTCCAAAAAAGAAGAGAAAGGTAGAA
GACCCCAAGGACTTTCCTTCAGAATTGCTAAGTTTTTTGAGTCATGCTGTGTTTAGTAATAGAACTCTTG
CTTGCTTTGCTATTTACACCACAAAGGAAAAAGCTGCACTGCTATACAAGAAAATTATGGAAAAATATTC
TGTAACCTTTATAAGTAGGCATAACAGTTATAATCATAACATACTGTTTTTTCTTACTCCACACAGGCAT
AGAGTGTCTGCTATTAATAACTATGCTCAAAAATTGTGTACCTTTAGCTTTTTAATTTGTAAAGGGGTTA
ATAAGGAATATTTGATGTATAGTGCCTTGACTAGAGATCATAATCAGCCATACCACATTTGTAGAGGTTT
TACTTGCTTTAAAAAACCTCCCACACCTCCCCCTGAACCTGAAACATAAAATGAATGCAATTGTTGTTGT
TAACTTGTTTATTGCAGCTTATAATGGTTACAAATAAAGCAATAGCATCACAAATTTCACAAATAAAGCA
TTTTTTTCACTGCATTCTAGTTGTGGTTTGTCCAAACTCATCAATGTATCTTATCATGTCTGGATCAACT
GGATAACTCAAGCTAACCAAAATCATCCCAAACTTCCCACCCCATACCCTATTACCACTGCCAATTACCT
GTGGTTTCATTTACTCTAAACCTGTGATTCCTCTGAATTATTTTCATTTTAAAGAAATTGTATTTGTTAA
ATATGTACTACAAACTTAGTAGTTGGAAGGGCTAATTCACTCCCAAAGAAGACAAGATATCCTTGATCTG
TGGATCTACCACACACAAGGCTACTTCCCTGATTAGCAGAACTACACACCAGGGCCAGGGGTCAGATATC
CACTGACCTTTGGATGGTGCTACAAGCTAGTACCAGTTGAGCCAGATAAGGTAGAAGAGGCCAATAAAGG
AGAGAACACCAGCTTGTTACACCCTGTGAGCCTGCATGGGATGGATGACCCGGAGAGAGAAGTGTTAGAG
TGGAGGTTTGACAGCCGCCTAGCATTTCATCACGTGGCCCGAGAGCTGCATCCGGAGTACTTCAAGAACT
GCTGATATCGAGCTTGCTACAAGGGACTTTCCGCTGGGGACTTTCCAGGGAGGCGTGGCCTGGGCGGGAC
TGGGGAGTGGCGAGCCCTCAGATCCTGCATATAAGCAGCTGCTTTTTGCCTGTACTGGGTCTCTCTGGTT
AGACCAGATCTGAGCCTGGGAGCTCTCTGGCTAACTAGGGAACCCACTGCTTAAGCCTCAATAAAGCTTG
CCTTGAGTGCTTCAAGTAGTGTGTGCCCGTCTGTTGTGTGACTCTGGTAACTAGAGATCCCTCAGACCCT
TTTAGTCAGTGTGGAAAATCTCTAGCAGTGGCGCCCGAACAGGGACTTGAAAGCGAAAGGGAAACCAGAG
GAGCTCTCTCGACGCAGGACTCGGCTTGCTGAAGCGCGCACGGCAAGAGGCGAGGGGCGGCGACTGGTGA
GTACGCCAAAAATTTTGACTAGCGGAGGCTAGAAGGAGAGAGATGGGTGCGAGAGCGTCAGTATTAAGCG
GGGGAGAATTAGATCGCGATGGGAAAAAATTCGGTTAAGGCCAGGGGGAAAGAAAAAATATAAATTAAAA
CATATAGTATGGGCAAGCAGGGAGCTAGAACGATTCGCAGTTAATCCTGGCCTGTTAGAAACATCAGAAG
GCTGTAGACAAATACTGGGACAGCTACAACCATCCCTTCAGACAGGATCAGAAGAACTTAGATCATTATA
TAATACAGTAGCAACCCTCTATTGTGTGCATCAAAGGATAGAGATAAAAGACACCAAGGAAGCTTTAGAC
AAGATAGAGGAAGAGCAAAACAAAAGTAAGACCACCGCACAGCAAGCGGCCGGCCGCTGATCTTCAGACC
TGGAGGAGGAGATATGAGGGACAATTGGAGAAGTGAATTATATAAATATAAAGTAGTAAAAATTGAACCA
TTAGGAGTAGCACCCACCAAGGCAAAGAGAAGAGTGGTGCAGAGAGAAAAAAGAGCAGTGGGAATAGGAG
CTTTGTTCCTTGGGTTCTTGGGAGCAGCAGGAAGCACTATGGGCGCAGCGTCAATGACGCTGACGGTACA
GGCCAGACAATTATTGTCTGGTATAGTGCAGCAGCAGAACAATTTGCTGAGGGCTATTGAGGCGCAACAG
CATCTGTTGCAACTCACAGTCTGGGGCATCAAGCAGCTCCAGGCAAGAATCCTGGCTGTGGAAAGATACC
TAAAGGATCAACAGCTCCTGGGGATTTGGGGTTGCTCTGGAAAACTCATTTGCACCACTGCTGTGCCTTG
GAATGCTAGTTGGAGTAATAAATCTCTGGAACAGATTTGGAATCACACGACCTGGATGGAGTGGGACAGA
GAAATTAACAATTACACAAGCTTAATACACTCCTTAATTGAAGAATCGCAAAACCAGCAAGAAAAGAATG
AACAAGAATTATTGGAATTAGATAAATGGGCAAGTTTGTGGAATTGGTTTAACATAACAAATTGGCTGTG
GTATATAAAATTATTCATAATGATAGTAGGAGGCTTGGTAGGTTTAAGAATAGTTTTTGCTGTACTTTCT
ATAGTGAATAGAGTTAGGCAGGGATATTCACCATTATCGTTTCAGACCCACCTCCCAACCCCGAGGGGAC
CCGACAGGCCCGAAGGAATAGAAGAAGAAGGTGGAGAGAGAGACAGAGACAGATCCATTCGATTAGTGAA
CGGATCTCGACGGTATCGCCAAATGGCAGTATTCATCCACAATTTTAAAAGAAAAGGGGGGATTGGGGGG
TACAGTGCAGGGGAAAGAATAGTAGACATAATAGCAACAGACATACAAACTAAAGAATTACAAAAACAAA
TTACAAAAATTCAAAATTTTCGGGTTTATTACAGGGACAGCAGAGATCCAGTTTGGATCGATAAGCTTGA
TATCGAATTCGGGAGGTGGTCCCTGCAGTTACGCCAATGATAACCCCCGCCAGAAAAATCTTAGTAGCCT
TCCCTTTTTGTTTTCCGTGCCCCAACTCGGCGGATTGACTCGGCCCCTTCCGGAAACACCCGAATCAACT
TCTAGTCAAATTATTGTTCACGCCGCAATGACCCACCCCTGGCCCGCGTCTGTGGAACTGACCCCTGGTG
TACAGGAGAGTTCGCTGCTGAAAGTGGTCCCAAAGGGGTACTAGTTTTTAAGCTCCCAACTCCCCCTCCC
CCAGCGTCTGGAGGATTCCACACCCTCGCACCGCAGGGGCGAGGAAGTGGGCGGAGTCCGGTTTTGGCGC
CAGCCGCTGAGGCTGCCAAGCAGAAAAGCCACCGCTGAGGAGACTCCGGTCACTGTCCTCGCCCCGCCTC
CCCCTTCCCTCCCCTTGGGGACCACCGGGCGCCACGCCGCGAACGGTAAGTGCCGCGGTCGTCGGCGCCT
CCGCCCTCCCCCTAGGGCCCCAATTCCCAGCGGGCGCGGCGCGCGGCCCCGCGCGCAGCTCCCGGCTCCC
TCCCCCTTCGGATGTGGCTTGAGCTGTAGGCGCGGAGTCCTGCAGCCCCGATAAAATAAAAGATTTTATT
TAGTCTCCAGAAAAAGGGGGGAATGAAAGACCCCACCTGTAGGTTTGGCAAGCTAGCTGCAGTAACGCCA
TTTTGCAAGGCATGGAAAAATACCAAACCAAGAATAGAGAAGTTCAGATCAAGGGCGGGTACATGAAAAT
AGCTAACGTTGGGCCAAACAGGATATCTGCGGTGAGCAGTTTCGGCCCCGGCCCGGGGCCAAGAACAGAT
GGTCACCGCAGTTTCGGCCCCGGCCCGAGGCCAAGAACAGATGGTCCCCAGATATGGCCCAACCCTCAGC
AGTTTCTTAAGACCCATCAGATGTTTCCAGGCTCCCCCAAGGACCTGAAATGACCCTGCGCCTTATTTGA
ATTAACCAATCAGCCTGCTTCTCGCTTCTGTTCGCGCGCTTCTGCTTCCCGAGCTCTATAAAAGAGCTCA
CAACCCCTCACTCGGCGCGCCAGTCCTCCGACAGACTGAGTCGCCCGGGGGGGATCTGGAGCTCTCGAGA
ATTCTCACGCGTCTGCAGGATATCAAGCTTGCGGTACCGCGGGCCCGGCCACCATGAGCAAGGGCGAGGA
GCTGTTCACCGGGGTGGTGCCCATCCTGGTCGAGCTGGACGGCGACGTAAACGGCCACAAGTTCAGCGTG
TCTGGCGAGGGCGAGGGCGATGCCACCTACGGCAAGCTGACCCTGAAGTTCATCTGCACCACCGGCAAGC
TGCCCGTGCCCTGGCCCACCCTCGTGACCACCCTGACCTACGGCGTGCAGTGCTTCAGCCGCTACCCCGA
CCACATGAAGCAGCACGACTTCTTCAAGTCCGCCATGCCCGAAGGCTACGTCCAGGAGCGCACCATCTTC
TTCAAGGACGACGGCAACTACAAGACCCGCGCCGAGGTGAAGTTCGAGGGCGACACCCTGGTGAACCGCA
TCGAGCTGAAGGGCATCGACTTCAAGGAGGACGGCAACATCCTGGGGCACAAGCTGGAGTACAACTACAA
CAGCCACAACGTCTATATCATGGCCGACAAGCAGAAGAACGGCATCAAGGCGAACTTCAAGATCCGCCAC
AACATCGAGGACGGCAGCGTGCAGCTCGCCGACCACTACCAGCAGAACACCCCCATCGGCGACGGCCCCG
TGCTGCTGCCCGACAACCACTACCTGAGCACCCAGTCCGCCCTGAGCAAAGACCCCAACGAGAAGCGCGA
TCACATGGTCCTGCTGGAGTTCGTGACCGCCGCCGGGATCACTCTCGGCATGGACGAGCTGTACAAGTAA
TAAGCGATCGCCCTGCAGGCATGCAAGCTTGATATCAAGCTTATCGATAATCAACCTCTGGATTACAAAA
TTTGTGAAAGATTGACTGGTATTCTTAACTATGTTGCTCCTTTTACGCTATGTGGATACGCTGCTTTAAT
GCCTTTGTATCATGCTATTGCTTCCCGTATGGCTTTCATTTTCTCCTCCTTGTATAAATCCTGGTTGCTG
TCTCTTTATGAGGAGTTGTGGCCCGTTGTCAGGCAACGTGGCGTGGTGTGCACTGTGTTTGCTGACGCAA
CCCCCACTGGTTGGGGCATTGCCACCACCTGTCAGCTCCTTTCCGGGACTTTCGCTTTCCCCCTCCCTAT
TGCCACGGCGGAACTCATCGCCGCCTGCCTTGCCCGCTGCTGGACAGGGGCTCGGCTGTTGGGCACTGAC
AATTCCGTGGTGTTGTCGGGGAAATCATCGTCCTTTCCTTGGCTGCTCGCCTGTGTTGCCACCTGGATTC
TGCGCGGGACGTCCTTCTGCTACGTCCCTTCGGCCCTCAATCCAGCGGACCTTCCTTCCCGCGGCCTGCT
GCCGGCTCTGCGGCCTCTTCCGCGTCTTCGCCTTCGCCCTCAGACGAGTCGGATCTCCCTTTGGGCCGCC
TCCCCGCATCGATACCGTCGACCTCGAGGGAATTAATTCGAGCTCGGTACCTTTAAGACCAATGACTTAC
AAGGCAGCTGTAGATCTTAGCCACTTTTTAAAAGAAAAGGGGGGACTGGAAGGGCTAATTCACTCCCAAC
GAAGACAAGATCTGCTTTTTGCTTGTACTGGGTCTCTCTGGTTAGACCAGATCTGAGCCTGGGAGCTCTC
TGGCTAACTAGGGAACCCACTGCTTAAGCCTCAATAAAGCTTGCCTTGAGTGCTTCAAGTAGTGTGTGCC
CGTCTGTTGTGTGACTCTGGTAACTAGAGATCCCTCAGACCCTTTTAGTCAGTGTGGAAAATCTCTAGCA
GC
Features (pLannotate 1.2.2; 34 found; start..end, strand, type, name):
     23..41      -  promoter       SP6 promoter: promoter for bacteriophage SP6 RNA polymerase
    269..548     +  CDS            TcR (fragment): tetracycline efflux protein; tet; confers resistance to tetracycline
    549..597     -  misc_feature   bom (fragment): basis of mobility region from pBR322
    699..734     -  CDS            rop (fragment): Rop protein, which maintains plasmids at low copy number; rop
    829..933     +  promoter       AmpR promoter: bla
    934..1794    +  CDS            AmpR: β-lactamase; bla; confers resistance to ampicillin, carbenicillin, and related antibiotics
   1965..2553    +  rep_origin     ori: high-copy-number ColE1/pMB1/pBR322/pUC origin of replication
   2736..2792    +  CDS            lacI (fragment): lac repressor; lacI; The lac repressor binds to the lac operator to inhibit transcription in E. coli. This inhibition can be relieved by adding lactose or isopropyl-β-D-thiogalactopyranoside (IPTG).
   2799..3128    +  promoter       SV40 promoter: SV40 enhancer and early promoter
   3328..3447    +  CDS            gpt (fragment): XGPT_ECOLI - Also known as gpp, gxu. Experimental evidence at protein level: Swiss-Prot protein existence level 1. Purine salvage pathway enzyme that catalyzes the transfer of the ribosyl-5-phosphate group from 5-phospho-alpha-D-ribose 1- diphosphate (PRPP) to the N9 position of the 6-oxopurines guanine and xanthine to form the corresponding ribonucleotides GMP (guanosine 5'- monophosphate) and XMP (xanthosine 5'-monophosphate), with the release of PPi. To a lesser extent, also acts on hypoxanthine (PubMed:9100006, PubMed:3886014). Does not ribophosphorylate adenine (PubMed:3886014). From Esch
   3447..3782    +  CDS            gpt (fragment): XGPT_ECOLI - Also known as gpp, gxu. Experimental evidence at protein level: Swiss-Prot protein existence level 1. Purine salvage pathway enzyme that catalyzes the transfer of the ribosyl-5-phosphate group from 5-phospho-alpha-D-ribose 1- diphosphate (PRPP) to the N9 position of the 6-oxopurines guanine and xanthine to form the corresponding ribonucleotides GMP (guanosine 5'- monophosphate) and XMP (xanthosine 5'-monophosphate), with the release of PPi. To a lesser extent, also acts on hypoxanthine (PubMed:9100006, PubMed:3886014). Does not ribophosphorylate adenine (PubMed:3886014). From Esch
   3877..4182    +  CDS            frsA (fragment): FRSA_ECOLI - Also known as yafA. Experimental evidence at protein level: Swiss-Prot protein existence level 1. Catalyzes the hydrolysis of esters (PubMed:15808744). Displays esterase activity toward pNP-butyrate (PubMed:15808744). May stimulate mixed-acid fermentation by acting as a fermentation/respiration switch that down-regulates respiration and up- regulates fermentation rates (PubMed:15169777). From Escherichia coli (strain K12).
   4186..4260    +  CDS            small t antigen (fragment): SV40 (simian virus 40) small t antigen
   4262..4327    +  intron         small t intron: SV40 (simian virus 40) small t antigen intron
   4457..4477    +  CDS            SV40 NLS: nuclear localization signal of SV40 (simian virus 40) large T antigen
   4796..4879    +  CDS            large T antigen (fragment): large T antigen from SV40 (simian virus 40)
   4902..5036    +  polyA_signal   SV40 poly(A) signal: SV40 polyadenylation signal
   5203..5532    +  CDS            nef (fragment): NEF_HV1BR - Experimental evidence at protein level: Swiss-Prot protein existence level 1. Extracellular Nef protein targets CD4(+) T-lymphocytes for apoptosis by interacting with CXCR4 surface receptors (PubMed:14990729). From Human immunodeficiency virus type 1 group M subtype B (isolate BRU/LAI) (HIV-1).
   5580..5837    +  LTR            5' LTR (truncated): truncated 5' long terminal repeat (LTR) from HIV-1
   5884..6009    +  misc_feature   HIV-1 Ψ: packaging signal of human immunodeficiency virus type 1
   5993..6331    +  CDS            HIV-1 gag (fragment): gag protein from human immunodeficiency virus 1; gag
   6506..6739    +  misc_feature   RRE: The Rev response element (RRE) of HIV-1 allows for Rev-dependent mRNA export from the nucleus to the cytoplasm.
   7116..7216    +  CDS            Rev (fragment): human immunodeficiency virus 1 (HIV-1) Rev protein; rev; enhances nuclear export of unspliced and incompletely spliced viral mRNAs
   7253..7370    +  misc_feature   cPPT/CTS: central polypurine tract and central termination sequence of HIV-1
   7407..7430    -  misc_feature   MCS (fragment): pBluescript multiple cloning site
   8112..8519    +  promoter       SFFV promoter: spleen focus-forming virus long terminal repeat (LTR) promoter
   8572..8588    +  misc_feature   MCS (fragment): multiple cloning site
   8595..9310    +  CDS            EGFP (fragment): the original enhanced GFP (Yang et al., 1996) mammalian codon-optimized
   9322..9340    +  misc_feature   MCS (fragment): pUC18/19 multiple cloning site
   9341..9359    +  misc_feature   MCS (fragment): pBluescript multiple cloning site
   9359..9947    +  misc_feature   WPRE: woodchuck hepatitis virus posttranscriptional regulatory element
   9948..9970    +  misc_feature   MCS (fragment): pBluescript multiple cloning site
   9987..10055   +  CDS            nef (fragment): NEF_HV1Z2 - Experimental evidence at protein level: Swiss-Prot protein existence level 1. Extracellular Nef protein targets CD4(+) T-lymphocytes for apoptosis by interacting with CXCR4 surface receptors. From Human immunodeficiency virus type 1 group M subtype D (isolate Z2/CDC-Z34) (HIV-1).
  10057..10290   +  LTR            3' LTR (ΔU3): self-inactivating 3' long terminal repeat (LTR) from HIV-1
