[The description below was written by a language model from this plasmid's Addgene catalogue record and pLannotate feature annotations shown in this document.]
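Description:
pHR-UCOE-SFFV-EGFP is an HIV-1-derived lentiviral transfer vector of about 10.3 kb, built by Gibson cloning on the pMH0006 backbone, for expressing EGFP in human cells. In bacteria it is maintained as a high-copy plasmid through a ColE1/pUC-type origin and selected with ampicillin via the β-lactamase gene. The plasmid portion outside the viral region also carries remnants typical of the older pHR lineage, including fragments of tetracycline resistance, bom and rop sequences, and an SV40 promoter-driven E. coli gpt cassette with SV40 small t intron and polyadenylation sequences. The record assigns no role to these elements.

The viral region runs from a 5′ LTR (annotated as truncated) through the Ψ packaging signal with adjoining partial gag sequence, the Rev response element for Rev-dependent nuclear export of the genomic RNA, and the cPPT/CTS, which aids nuclear import of the reverse-transcribed genome. It ends in a ΔU3 self-inactivating 3′ LTR, so the integrated provirus lacks LTR promoter activity and expression depends on the internal promoter. That promoter is the spleen focus-forming virus LTR promoter, which drives a codon-optimized EGFP followed by a WPRE to enhance transcript stability and expression. According to the catalogue entry, a ubiquitous chromatin opening element sits upstream of SFFV to counter transgene silencing. The automated annotation does not label it, but an unannotated stretch of roughly 700 bp between the cPPT/CTS and the SFFV promoter is where it would be expected.

There is no drug selection marker for mammalian cells, and transduced cells are identified by EGFP fluorescence. The associated publication concerns optimization of CRISPRi effectors and dual-sgRNA libraries. The record does not state this construct's specific role there, though an EGFP-only vector would suit use as a fluorescent reporter or control.
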