Addgene plasmid #188900: pHR-UCOE-SFFV-EGFP
Purpose: Human lentiviral vector for expression of EGFP from a SFFV promoter with an upstream ubiquitous chromatin opening element
Depositing lab: Marco Jost & Jonathan Weissman. Depositing organization: Whitehead Institute for Biomedical Research. Publication: Maximizing CRISPRi efficacy and accessibility with dual-sgRNA libraries and optimal effectors. Replogle JM, Bonnar JL, Pogson AN, Liem CR, Maier NK, Ding Y, Russell BJ, Wang X, Leng K, Guna A, Norman TM, Pak RA, Ramos DM, Ward ME, Gilbert LA, Kampmann M, Weissman JS, Jost M. eLife. 2022 Dec 28;11:e81856. doi: 10.7554/eLife.81856. PubMed 36576240.
Backbone
  Vector backbone: pMH0006, Addgene # 135448
  Vector type: Lentiviral
  Selectable markers: EGFP
Growth in bacteria
  Bacterial resistance: Ampicillin, 100 μg/mL
  Growth temperature: 37°C
  Growth strain: NEB Stable
  Copy number: High Copy
Gene/Insert
  Gene/Insert name: EGFP
  Species: Synthetic
  Promoter: SFFV
  Cloning method: Gibson Cloning
Terms and licenses: Academic/Nonprofit Terms; Industry Terms: Not Available to Industry
Depositor comments: Human lentiviral vector for expression of EGFP from a SFFV promoter with an upstream ubiquitous chromatin opening element. pJB120. Please visit https://doi.org/10.1101/2022.07.13.499814 for bioRxiv preprint.
How to cite: pHR-UCOE-SFFV-EGFP was a gift from Marco Jost & Jonathan Weissman (Addgene plasmid # 188900 ; http://n2t.net/addgene:188900 ; RRID:Addgene_188900)
